Addgene plasmid #69057: pcDNA3.1_PsChR2_EYFP
Purpose: High-efficiency blue-shifted cation channelrhodopsin
Depositing lab: John Spudich. Publication: Characterization of a highly efficient blue-shifted channelrhodopsin from the marine alga Platymonas subcordiformis. Govorunova EG, Sineshchekov OA, Li H, Janz R, Spudich JL. J Biol Chem. 2013 Oct 11;288(41):29911-22. doi: 10.1074/jbc.M113.505495. Epub 2013 Aug 30. PubMed 23995841.
Backbone
  Vector backbone: pcDNA3.1
  Vector type: Mammalian Expression
Growth in bacteria
  Bacterial resistance: Ampicillin, 100 μg/mL
  Growth temperature: 37°C
  Growth strain: DH5alpha
  Copy number: High Copy
Gene/Insert
  Gene/Insert name: PsChR2 (alt name: Previously designated "PsChR")
  Species: Platymonas subcordiformis
  Insert size (bp): 1714
  Promoter: CMV
  Tag / fusion protein: EYFP (C terminal on insert)
  Cloning method: Restriction Enzyme; 5′ cloning site BamHI (not destroyed); 3′ cloning site XbaI (not destroyed)
  Sequencing primers: 5′ CMV-F; 3′ BGH-rev
Terms and licenses: Academic/Nonprofit Terms; Industry Terms: Not Available to Industry
How to cite: pcDNA3.1_PsChR2_EYFP was a gift from John Spudich (Addgene plasmid # 69057 ; http://n2t.net/addgene:69057 ; RRID:Addgene_69057)
