[The description below was written by a language model from this plasmid's Addgene catalogue record and pLannotate feature annotations shown in this document.]
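Description:
pcDNA3.1_PsChR2_EYFP is a mammalian expression plasmid built on the pcDNA3.1 backbone that encodes PsChR2 (previously designated PsChR), a cation channelrhodopsin from the marine alga Platymonas subcordiformis, fused at its C terminus to the yellow fluorescent protein EYFP. The insert was cloned between BamHI and XbaI sites, both retained, and the recorded insert size is consistent with the channelrhodopsin fragment plus EYFP. Transcription is driven by the human cytomegalovirus immediate-early enhancer and promoter and terminated by the bovine growth hormone polyadenylation signal. A T7 promoter lies just upstream of the insert and could support in vitro transcription. The automated feature table does not label the opsin coding region itself; it corresponds to the unannotated stretch between the T7 promoter and EYFP. A V5 epitope sequence from the backbone is annotated downstream of EYFP, but the record does not indicate whether it is translated as part of the fusion. Short hits to an HIV-1 LTR, ble, lacI and bom are fragments only and most likely reflect backbone sequence similarity rather than functional elements.

The plasmid is propagated in E. coli at high copy number from a ColE1/pUC-type origin with ampicillin selection through β-lactamase, and it also carries an f1 origin for single-stranded DNA production. An SV40 promoter-driven neomycin phosphotransferase cassette with an SV40 polyadenylation signal allows G418 selection of stably transfected mammalian cells. The stated purpose is expression of a high-efficiency, blue-shifted channelrhodopsin. The EYFP fusion lets expressing cells be identified by fluorescence, as is typical for photocurrent characterisation and optogenetic depolarisation experiments in transfected cells.
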