Features (pLannotate 1.2.2; 21 found; start..end, strand, type, name):
     28..80      -  misc_feature   bom (fragment): basis of mobility region from pBR322
    235..614     +  enhancer       CMV enhancer: human cytomegalovirus immediate early enhancer
    615..818     +  promoter       CMV promoter: human cytomegalovirus (CMV) immediate early promoter
    814..847     +  LTR            5' LTR (truncated) (fragment): truncated 5' long terminal repeat (LTR) from HIV-1
    863..881     +  promoter       T7 promoter: promoter for bacteriophage T7 RNA polymerase
   1901..2617    +  CDS            EYFP: EYFP is a basic (constitutively fluorescent) green/yellow fluorescent protein published in 1996, derived from Aequorea victoria. It is reported to be a very rapidly-maturing weak dimer with high acid sensitivity.
   2650..2691    +  CDS            V5 tag: epitope tag from simian virus 5
   2748..2972    +  polyA_signal   bGH poly(A) signal: bovine growth hormone polyadenylation signal
   2976..2997    +  promoter       SV40 promoter (fragment): SV40 enhancer and early promoter
   3018..3446    +  rep_origin     f1 ori (sequence partly withheld): f1 bacteriophage origin of replication; arrow indicates direction of (+) strand synthesis
   3460..3789    +  promoter       SV40 promoter: SV40 enhancer and early promoter
   3856..4647    +  CDS            neo: KKA2_KLEPN - Also known as kan, nptII. Experimental evidence at protein level: Swiss-Prot protein existence level 1. Resistance to kanamycin, neomycin, paromomycin, ribostamycin, butirosin and gentamicin B. From Klebsiella pneumoniae.
   4671..4829    +  CDS            ble (fragment): BLE_KLEPN - Experimental evidence at protein level: Swiss-Prot protein existence level 1. Binding protein with a strong affinity to the bleomycin family of antibiotics. Binds to CL990; an antimitotic-antibiotic compound. From Klebsiella pneumoniae.
   4824..4945    +  polyA_signal   SV40 poly(A) signal: SV40 polyadenylation signal
   5018..5034    -  protein_bind   lac operator: The lac repressor binds to the lac operator to inhibit transcription in E. coli. This inhibition can be relieved by adding lactose or isopropyl-β-D-thiogalactopyranoside (IPTG). lac repressor encoded by lacI
   5042..5072    -  promoter       lac promoter: promoter for the E. coli lac operon
   5087..5108    -  protein_bind   CAP binding site: CAP binding activates transcription in the presence of cAMP. E. coli catabolite activator protein
   5121..5213    -  CDS            lacI (fragment): lac repressor; lacI; The lac repressor binds to the lac operator to inhibit transcription in E. coli. This inhibition can be relieved by adding lactose or isopropyl-β-D-thiogalactopyranoside (IPTG).
   5396..5981    -  rep_origin     ori: high-copy-number ColE1/pMB1/pBR322/pUC origin of replication
   6152..7012    -  CDS            AmpR: β-lactamase; bla; confers resistance to ampicillin, carbenicillin, and related antibiotics
   7013..7117    -  promoter       AmpR promoter: bla
>Addgene plasmid #69057 | pcDNA3.1_PsChR2_EYFP | addgene full sequence | sequence record 129768 | Addgene assembled full plasmid sequence
GACGGATCGGGAGATCTCCCGATCCCCTATGGTGCACTCTCAGTACAATCTGCTCTGATGCCGCATAGTT
AAGCCAGTATCTGCTCCCTGCTTGTGTGTTGGAGGTCGCTGAGTAGTGCGCGAGCAAAATTTAAGCTACA
ACAAGGCAAGGCTTGACCGACAATTGCATGAAGAATCTGCTTAGGGTTAGGCGTTTTGCGCTGCTTCGCG
ATGTACGGGCCAGATATACGCGTTGACATTGATTATTGACTAGTTATTAATAGTAATCAATTACGGGGTC
ATTAGTTCATAGCCCATATATGGAGTTCCGCGTTACATAACTTACGGTAAATGGCCCGCCTGGCTGACCG
CCCAACGACCCCCGCCCATTGACGTCAATAATGACGTATGTTCCCATAGTAACGCCAATAGGGACTTTCC
ATTGACGTCAATGGGTGGAGTATTTACGGTAAACTGCCCACTTGGCAGTACATCAAGTGTATCATATGCC
AAGTACGCCCCCTATTGACGTCAATGACGGTAAATGGCCCGCCTGGCATTATGCCCAGTACATGACCTTA
TGGGACTTTCCTACTTGGCAGTACATCTACGTATTAGTCATCGCTATTACCATGGTGATGCGGTTTTGGC
AGTACATCAATGGGCGTGGATAGCGGTTTGACTCACGGGGATTTCCAAGTCTCCACCCCATTGACGTCAA
TGGGAGTTTGTTTTGGCACCAAAATCAACGGGACTTTCCAAAATGTCGTAACAACTCCGCCCCATTGACG
CAAATGGGCGGTAGGCGTGTACGGTGGGAGGTCTATATAAGCAGAGCTCTCTGGCTAACTAGAGAACCCA
CTGCTTACTGGCTTATCGAAATTAATACGACTCACTATAGGGAGACCCAAGCTGGCTAGTTAAGCTTGGT
ACCGAGCTCGGATCCATGGGCTTCCAGCTGAACCCGGAGTACCTGAACGAGACGATCCTTCTGGACGACT
GTACCCCCATCTACCTCAACGTTGGCCCACTCTGGGAACAGAAAGTCGCGCGCGGGACGCAGTGGTTCGG
CGTCATCCTGTCCCTCGCCTTCCTTATCTATTACATATGGATCACGTACAAGGCCACCTGCGGCTGGGAG
GAGCTCTACGTGTGCACAATCGAGTTCTGCAAGATTGTCATCGAGCTGTACTTTGAGTTCTCCCCGCCAG
CCATGATTTACCAGACCAACGGGGAAGTCACGCCGTGGTTGCGATACGCGGAGTGGCTGCTAACGTGTCC
GGTGATCCTAATTCATTTGTCCAACATCACCGGTTTAAACGACGATTACAGCGGCCGCACGATGAGTTTG
ATAACCTCAGATTTGGGAGGCATCTGTATGGCTGTAACCTCTGCACTCTCGAAAGGATGGCTCAAGTGGT
TGTTTTTTGTAATCGGCTGCTGCTACGGCGCCTCCACTTTCTACCACGCTGCTCTCATCTACATCGAGTC
CTACTACACCATGCCACACGGAGTCTGCAAAAATATGGTGCTCGCGATGGCCGCTGTCTTCTTCACCTCC
TGGTTCATGTTCCCGGGCCTCTTTCTCGCCGGTCCCGAGGGCACAAACGCTCTGTCATGGGCCGGAAGCA
CAATTGGTCACACGGTGGCCGATCTGCTGTCTAAAAACGCATGGGGGATGATCGGACACTTCCTTCGTCT
CGAGATCCACAAACATATTATCATCCACGGAGACGTGCGACGCCCGATCACGGTGAACACCCTCGGGCGT
GAGGTGACGGTGTCGTGCTTTGTGGACAAGGAGGAGGAGGATGAGGATGAACGCATCTCGACTAAGACTT
ACGCCAACCGCGCGAGCTTTATGAAGATGAGGAACGACATGGAGCAGCGCGGCATCCAGACGCGCAAGTC
TTTGGAAATGCTAGTGAGCAAGGGCGAGGAGCTGTTCACCGGGGTGGTGCCCATCCTGGTCGAGCTGGAC
GGCGACGTAAACGGCCACAAGTTCAGCGTGTCCGGCGAGGGCGAGGGCGATGCCACCTACGGCAAGCTGA
CCCTGAAGTTCATCTGCACCACCGGCAAGCTGCCCGTGCCCTGGCCCACCCTCGTGACCACCTTCGGCTA
CGGCCTGCAGTGCTTCGCCCGCTACCCCGACCACATGAAGCAGCACGACTTCTTCAAGTCCGCCATGCCC
GAAGGCTACGTCCAGGAGCGCACCATCTTCTTCAAGGACGACGGCAACTACAAGACCCGCGCCGAGGTGA
AGTTCGAGGGCGACACCCTGGTGAACCGCATCGAGCTGAAGGGCATCGACTTCAAGGAGGACGGCAACAT
CCTGGGGCACAAGCTGGAGTACAACTACAACAGCCACAACGTCTATATCATGGCCGACAAGCAGAAGAAC
GGCATCAAGGTGAACTTCAAGATCCGCCACAACATCGAGGACGGCAGCGTGCAGCTCGCCGACCACTACC
AGCAGAACACCCCCATCGGCGACGGCCCCGTGCTGCTGCCCGACAACCACTACCTGAGCTACCAGTCCGC
CCTGAGCAAAGACCCCAACGAGAAGCGCGATCACATGGTCCTGCTGGAGTTCGTGACCGCCGCCGGGATC
ACTCTCGGCATGGACGAGCTGTACAAGTAACATATGCTCTAGAGGGCCCGCGGTTCGAAGGTAAGCCTAT
CCCTAACCCTCTCCTCGGTCTCGATTCTACGCGTACCGGTCATCATCACCATTCACCATTGAGTTTAAAC
CCGCTGATCAGCCTCGACTGTGCCTTCTAGTTGCCAGCCATCTGTTGTTTGCCCCTCCCCCGTGCCTTCC
TTGACCCTGGAAGGTGCCACTCCCACTGTCCTTTCCTAATAAAATGAGGAAATTGCATCGCATTGTCTGA
GTAGGTGTCATTCTATTCTGGGGGGTGGGGTGGGGCAGGACAGCAAGGGGGAGGATTGGGAAGACAATAG
CAGGCATGCTGGGGATGCGGTGGGCTCTATGGCTTCTGAGGCGGAAAGAACCAGCTGGGGCTCTAGGGGG
TATCCCC
[124 nt withheld, positions 3018-3141]
C
[91 nt withheld, positions 3143-3233]
A
[49 nt withheld, positions 3235-3283]
CCTTTGACGTTGGAGTCCACGTTCTTT
[37 nt withheld, positions 3311-3347]
ACCCTATCTCGGTCTATTCTTTTGATTTATAAGGGATTTTGCCGATTTCGGCCTATTGGTTAAAAAATGA
GCTGATTTAACAAAAATTTAACGCGAATTAATTCTGTGGAATGTGTGTCAGTTAGGGTGTGGAAAGTCCC
CAGGCTCCCCAGCAGGCAGAAGTATGCAAAGCATGCATCTCAATTAGTCAGCAACCAGGTGTGGAAAGTC
CCCAGGCTCCCCAGCAGGCAGAAGTATGCAAAGCATGCATCTCAATTAGTCAGCAACCATAGTCCCGCCC
CTAACTCCGCCCATCCCGCCCCTAACTCCGCCCAGTTCCGCCCATTCTCCGCCCCATGGCTGACTAATTT
TTTTTATTTATGCAGAGGCCGAGGCCGCCTCTGCCTCTGAGCTATTCCAGAAGTAGTGAGGAGGCTTTTT
TGGAGGCCTAGGCTTTTGCAAAAAGCTCCCGGGAGCTTGTATATCCATTTTCGGATCTGATCAAGAGACA
GGATGAGGATCGTTTCGCATGATTGAACAAGATGGATTGCACGCAGGTTCTCCGGCCGCTTGGGTGGAGA
GGCTATTCGGCTATGACTGGGCACAACAGACAATCGGCTGCTCTGATGCCGCCGTGTTCCGGCTGTCAGC
GCAGGGGCGCCCGGTTCTTTTTGTCAAGACCGACCTGTCCGGTGCCCTGAATGAACTGCAGGACGAGGCA
GCGCGGCTATCGTGGCTGGCCACGACGGGCGTTCCTTGCGCAGCTGTGCTCGACGTTGTCACTGAAGCGG
GAAGGGACTGGCTGCTATTGGGCGAAGTGCCGGGGCAGGATCTCCTGTCATCTCACCTTGCTCCTGCCGA
GAAAGTATCCATCATGGCTGATGCAATGCGGCGGCTGCATACGCTTGATCCGGCTACCTGCCCATTCGAC
CACCAAGCGAAACATCGCATCGAGCGAGCACGTACTCGGATGGAAGCCGGTCTTGTCGATCAGGATGATC
TGGACGAAGAGCATCAGGGGCTCGCGCCAGCCGAACTGTTCGCCAGGCTCAAGGCGCGCATGCCCGACGG
CGAGGATCTCGTCGTGACCCATGGCGATGCCTGCTTGCCGAATATCATGGTGGAAAATGGCCGCTTTTCT
GGATTCATCGACTGTGGCCGGCTGGGTGTGGCGGACCGCTATCAGGACATAGCGTTGGCTACCCGTGATA
TTGCTGAAGAGCTTGGCGGCGAATGGGCTGACCGCTTCCTCGTGCTTTACGGTATCGCCGCTCCCGATTC
GCAGCGCATCGCCTTCTATCGCCTTCTTGACGAGTTCTTCTGAGCGGGACTCTGGGGTTCGAAATGACCG
ACCAAGCGACGCCCAACCTGCCATCACGAGATTTCGATTCCACCGCCGCCTTCTATGAAAGGTTGGGCTT
CGGAATCGTTTTCCGGGACGCCGGCTGGATGATCCTCCAGCGCGGGGATCTCATGCTGGAGTTCTTCGCC
CACCCCAACTTGTTTATTGCAGCTTATAATGGTTACAAATAAAGCAATAGCATCACAAATTTCACAAATA
AAGCATTTTTTTCACTGCATTCTAGTTGTGGTTTGTCCAAACTCATCAATGTATCTTATCATGTCTGTAT
ACCGTCGACCTCTAGCTAGAGCTTGGCGTAATCATGGTCATAGCTGTTTCCTGTGTGAAATTGTTATCCG
CTCACAATTCCACACAACATACGAGCCGGAAGCATAAAGTGTAAAGCCTGGGGTGCCTAATGAGTGAGCT
AACTCACATTAATTGCGTTGCGCTCACTGCCCGCTTTCCAGTCGGGAAACCTGTCGTGCCAGCTGCATTA
ATGAATCGGCCAACGCGCGGGGAGAGGCGGTTTGCGTATTGGGCGCTCTTCCGCTTCCTCGCTCACTGAC
TCGCTGCGCTCGGTCGTTCGGCTGCGGCGAGCGGTATCAGCTCACTCAAAGGCGGTAATACGGTTATCCA
CAGAATCAGGGGATAACGCAGGAAAGAACATGTGAGCAAAAGGCCAGCAAAAGGCCAGGAACCGTAAAAA
GGCCGCGTTGCTGGCGTTTTTCCATAGGCTCCGCCCCCCTGACGAGCATCACAAAAATCGACGCTCAAGT
CAGAGGTGGCGAAACCCGACAGGACTATAAAGATACCAGGCGTTTCCCCCTGGAAGCTCCCTCGTGCGCT
CTCCTGTTCCGACCCTGCCGCTTACCGGATACCTGTCCGCCTTTCTCCCTTCGGGAAGCGTGGCGCTTTC
TCATAGCTCACGCTGTAGGTATCTCAGTTCGGTGTAGGTCGTTCGCTCCAAGCTGGGCTGTGTGCACGAA
CCCCCCGTTCAGCCCGACCGCTGCGCCTTATCCGGTAACTATCGTCTTGAGTCCAACCCGGTAAGACACG
ACTTATCGCCACTGGCAGCAGCCACTGGTAACAGGATTAGCAGAGCGAGGTATGTAGGCGGTGCTACAGA
GTTCTTGAAGTGGTGGCCTAACTACGGCTACACTAGAAGAACAGTATTTGGTATCTGCGCTCTGCTGAAG
CCAGTTACCTTCGGAAAAAGAGTTGGTAGCTCTTGATCCGGCAAACAAACCACCGCTGGTAGCGGTTTTT
TTGTTTGCAAGCAGCAGATTACGCGCAGAAAAAAAGGATCTCAAGAAGATCCTTTGATCTTTTCTACGGG
GTCTGACGCTCAGTGGAACGAAAACTCACGTTAAGGGATTTTGGTCATGAGATTATCAAAAAGGATCTTC
ACCTAGATCCTTTTAAATTAAAAATGAAGTTTTAAATCAATCTAAAGTATATATGAGTAAACTTGGTCTG
ACAGTTACCAATGCTTAATCAGTGAGGCACCTATCTCAGCGATCTGTCTATTTCGTTCATCCATAGTTGC
CTGACTCCCCGTCGTGTAGATAACTACGATACGGGAGGGCTTACCATCTGGCCCCAGTGCTGCAATGATA
CCGCGAGACCCACGCTCACCGGCTCCAGATTTATCAGCAATAAACCAGCCAGCCGGAAGGGCCGAGCGCA
GAAGTGGTCCTGCAACTTTATCCGCCTCCATCCAGTCTATTAATTGTTGCCGGGAAGCTAGAGTAAGTAG
TTCGCCAGTTAATAGTTTGCGCAACGTTGTTGCCATTGCTACAGGCATCGTGGTGTCACGCTCGTCGTTT
GGTATGGCTTCATTCAGCTCCGGTTCCCAACGATCAAGGCGAGTTACATGATCCCCCATGTTGTGCAAAA
AAGCGGTTAGCTCCTTCGGTCCTCCGATCGTTGTCAGAAGTAAGTTGGCCGCAGTGTTATCACTCATGGT
TATGGCAGCACTGCATAATTCTCTTACTGTCATGCCATCCGTAAGATGCTTTTCTGTGACTGGTGAGTAC
TCAACCAAGTCATTCTGAGAATAGTGTATGCGGCGACCGAGTTGCTCTTGCCCGGCGTCAATACGGGATA
ATACCGCGCCACATAGCAGAACTTTAAAAGTGCTCATCATTGGAAAACGTTCTTCGGGGCGAAAACTCTC
AAGGATCTTACCGCTGTTGAGATCCAGTTCGATGTAACCCACTCGTGCACCCAACTGATCTTCAGCATCT
TTTACTTTCACCAGCGTTTCTGGGTGAGCAAAAACAGGAAGGCAAAATGCCGCAAAAAAGGGAATAAGGG
CGACACGGAAATGTTGAATACTCATACTCTTCCTTTTTCAATATTATTGAAGCATTTATCAGGGTTATTG
TCTCATGAGCGGATACATATTTGAATGTATTTAGAAAAATAAACAAATAGGGGTTCCGCGCACATTTCCC
CGAAAAGTGCCACCTGACGTC
