>Addgene plasmid #69057 | pcDNA3.1_PsChR2_EYFP | depositor partial sequence | sequence record 121658 | Sequence fragment of plasmid including BamHI-PsChR2-EYFP-XbaI
GGATCCATGGGCTTCCAGCTGAACCCGGAGTACCTGAACGAGACGATCCTTCTGGACGACTGTACCCCCA
TCTACCTCAACGTTGGCCCACTCTGGGAACAGAAAGTCGCGCGCGGGACGCAGTGGTTCGGCGTCATCCT
GTCCCTCGCCTTCCTTATCTATTACATATGGATCACGTACAAGGCCACCTGCGGCTGGGAGGAGCTCTAC
GTGTGCACAATCGAGTTCTGCAAGATTGTCATCGAGCTGTACTTTGAGTTCTCCCCGCCAGCCATGATTT
ACCAGACCAACGGGGAAGTCACGCCGTGGTTGCGATACGCGGAGTGGCTGCTAACGTGTCCGGTGATCCT
AATTCATTTGTCCAACATCACCGGTTTAAACGACGATTACAGCGGCCGCACGATGAGTTTGATAACCTCA
GATTTGGGAGGCATCTGTATGGCTGTAACCTCTGCACTCTCGAAAGGATGGCTCAAGTGGTTGTTTTTTG
TAATCGGCTGCTGCTACGGCGCCTCCACTTTCTACCACGCTGCTCTCATCTACATCGAGTCCTACTACAC
CATGCCACACGGAGTCTGCAAAAATATGGTGCTCGCGATGGCCGCTGTCTTCTTCACCTCCTGGTTCATG
TTCCCGGGCCTCTTTCTCGCCGGTCCCGAGGGCACAAACGCTCTGTCATGGGCCGGAAGCACAATTGGTC
ACACGGTGGCCGATCTGCTGTCTAAAAACGCATGGGGGATGATCGGACACTTCCTTCGTCTCGAGATCCA
CAAACATATTATCATCCACGGAGACGTGCGACGCCCGATCACGGTGAACACCCTCGGGCGTGAGGTGACG
GTGTCGTGCTTTGTGGACAAGGAGGAGGAGGATGAGGATGAACGCATCTCGACTAAGACTTACGCCAACC
GCGCGAGCTTTATGAAGATGAGGAACGACATGGAGCAGCGCGGCATCCAGACGCGCAAGTCTTTGGAAAT
GCTAGTGAGCAAGGGCGAGGAGCTGTTCACCGGGGTGGTGCCCATCCTGGTCGAGCTGGACGGCGACGTA
AACGGCCACAAGTTCAGCGTGTCCGGCGAGGGCGAGGGCGATGCCACCTACGGCAAGCTGACCCTGAAGT
TCATCTGCACCACCGGCAAGCTGCCCGTGCCCTGGCCCACCCTCGTGACCACCTTCGGCTACGGCCTGCA
GTGCTTCGCCCGCTACCCCGACCACATGAAGCAGCACGACTTCTTCAAGTCCGCCATGCCCGAAGGCTAC
GTCCAGGAGCGCACCATCTTCTTCAAGGACGACGGCAACTACAAGACCCGCGCCGAGGTGAAGTTCGAGG
GCGACACCCTGGTGAACCGCATCGAGCTGAAGGGCATCGACTTCAAGGAGGACGGCAACATCCTGGGGCA
CAAGCTGGAGTACAACTACAACAGCCACAACGTCTATATCATGGCCGACAAGCAGAAGAACGGCATCAAG
GTGAACTTCAAGATCCGCCACAACATCGAGGACGGCAGCGTGCAGCTCGCCGACCACTACCAGCAGAACA
CCCCCATCGGCGACGGCCCCGTGCTGCTGCCCGACAACCACTACCTGAGCTACCAGTCCGCCCTGAGCAA
AGACCCCAACGAGAAGCGCGATCACATGGTCCTGCTGGAGTTCGTGACCGCCGCCGGGATCACTCTCGGC
ATGGACGAGCTGTACAAGTAACATATGCTCTAGA
