>Addgene plasmid #69057 | pcDNA3.1_PsChR2_EYFP | addgene partial sequence | sequence record 129766 | CMV-F 5'-CGCAAATGGGCGGTAGGCGTG-3'
CTATATAAGCAGAGCTCTCTGGCTAACTAGAGAACCCACTGCTTACTGGCTTATCGAAATTAATACGACT
CACTATAGGGAGACCCAAGCTGGCTAGTTAAGCTTGGTACCGAGCTCGGATCCATGGGCTTCCAGCTGAA
CCCGGAGTACCTGAACGAGACGATCCTTCTGGACGACTGTACCCCCATCTACCTCAACGTTGGCCCACTC
TGGGAACAGAAAGTCGCGCGCGGGACGCAGTGGTTCGGCGTCATCCTGTCCCTCGCCTTCCTTATCTATT
ACATATGGATCACGTACAAGGCCACCTGCGGCTGGGAGGAGCTCTACGTGTGCACAATCGAGTTCTGCAA
GATTGTCATCGAGCTGTACTTTGAGTTCTCCCCGCCAGCCATGATTTACCAGACCAACGGGGAAGTCACG
CCGTGGTTGCGATACGCGGAGTGGCTGCTAACGTGTCCGGTGATCCTAATTCATTTGTCCAACATCACCG
GTTTAAACGACGATTACAGCGGCCGCACGATGAGTTTGATAACCTCAGATTTGGGAGGCATCTGTATGGC
TGTAACCTCTGCACTCTCGAAAGGATGGCTCAAGTGGTTGTTTTTTGTAATCGGCTGCTGCTACGGCGCC
TCCACTTTCTACCACGCTGCTCTCATCTACATCGAGTCCTACTACACCATGCCACACGGAGTCTGCAAAA
ATATGGTGCTCGCGATGGCCGCTGTCTTCTTCACCTCCTGGTTCATGTTCCCGGGCCTCTTTCTCGCCGG
TCCCGAGGGCACAAACGCTCTGTCATGGGCCGGAAGCACAATTGGTCACACGGTGGCCGATCTGCTGTCT
AAAAACGCATGGGGGATGATCGGACACTTCCTTCGTCTCGAGATCCACAAACATATTATCATCCACGGAG
ACGTGCGACGCCCGATCACGGTGAACACCCTCGGGCGTGAGGTGACGGTGTCGTGCTTTGTGGACAAGGA
GGAGGAGGATGAGGATGAACGCATCTCGACTAAGACTTACGCCAACCGCGCGAGCTTTATGAAGATGAGG
AACGACATGGAGCAGCGCGGCATCCAGACGCGCAAGTCTTTGGAA
