>Addgene plasmid #69057 | pcDNA3.1_PsChR2_EYFP | addgene partial sequence | sequence record 129769 | BGH-rev 5'-TAGAAGGCACAGTCGAGG-3'
GGGTTTAAACTCAATGGTGAATGGTGATGATGACCGGTACGCGTAGAATCGAGACCGAGGAGAGGGTTAG
GGATAGGCTTACCTTCGAACCGCGGGCCCTCTAGAGCATATGTTACTTGTACAGCTCGTCCATGCCGAGA
GTGATCCCGGCGGCGGTCACGAACTCCAGCAGGACCATGTGATCGCGCTTCTCGTTGGGGTCTTTGCTCA
GGGCGGACTGGTAGCTCAGGTAGTGGTTGTCGGGCAGCAGCACGGGGCCGTCGCCGATGGGGGTGTTCTG
CTGGTAGTGGTCGGCGAGCTGCACGCTGCCGTCCTCGATGTTGTGGCGGATCTTGAAGTTCACCTTGATG
CCGTTCTTCTGCTTGTCGGCCATGATATAGACGTTGTGGCTGTTGTAGTTGTACTCCAGCTTGTGCCCCA
GGATGTTGCCGTCCTCCTTGAAGTCGATGCCCTTCAGCTCGATGCGGTTCACCAGGGTGTCGCCCTCGAA
CTTCACCTCGGCGCGGGTCTTGTAGTTGCCGTCGTCCTTGAAGAAGATGGTGCGCTCCTGGACGTAGCCT
TCGGGCATGGCGGACTTGAAGAAGTCGTGCTGCTTCATGTGGTCGGGGTAGCGGGCGAAGCACTGCAGGC
CGTAGCCGAAGGTGGTCACGAGGGTGGGCCAGGGCACGGGCAGCTTGCCGGTGGTGCAGATGAACTTCAG
GGTCAGCTTGCCGTAGGTGGCATCGCCCTCGCCCTCGCCGGACACGCTGAACTTGTGGCCGTTTACGTCG
CCGTCCAGCTCGACCAGGATGGGCACCACCCCGGTGAACAGCTCCTCGCCCTTGCTCACTAGCATTTCCA
AAGACTTGCGCGTCTGGATGCCGCGCTGCTCCATGTCGTTCCTCATCTTCATAAAGCTCGCGCGGTTGGC
GTAAGTCTTAGTCGAGATGCGTTCATCCTCATCCTCCTCCTCCTTGTCCACAAAGCACGACACCGTCACC
TCACGCCCGAGGGTGTTCACCGTGATCGGGCGTCGCACGTCTCCGTGGATGATAATATGTTTGTGGATCT
CGAGACGAAGGAAGTGTCCGATCATCCCC
